>Addgene plasmid #115084 | BRL3 C7_pECIA2 | addgene full sequence | sequence record 298776 | Addgene NGS Result
GTAAAACGACGGCCAGTGAATTAATTCGTTGCAGGACAGGATGTGGTGCCCGATGTGACTAGCTCTTTGC
TGCAGGCCGTCCTATCCTCTGGTTCCGATAAGAGACCCAGAACTCCGGCCCCCCACCGCCCACCGCCACC
CCCATACATATGTGGTACGCAAGTAAGAGTGCCTGCGCATGCCCCATGTGCCCCACCAAGAGCTTTGCAT
CCCATACAAGTCCCCAAAGTGGAGAACCGAACCAATTCTTCGCGGGCAGAACAAAAGCTTCTGCACACGT
CTCCACTCGAATTTGGAGCCGGCCGGCGTGTGCAAAAGAGGTGAATCGAACGAAAGACCCGTGTGTAAAG
CCGCGTTTCCAAAATGTATAAAACCGAGAGCATCTGGCCAATGTGCATCAGTTGTGGTCAGCAGCAAAAT
CAAGTGAATCATCTCAGTGCAACTAAAGGGGGGATCCGATCTCAATATGAAGTTATGCATATTACTGGCC
GTCGTGGCCTTTGTTGGCCTCTCGCTCGGGAGACGGCTACTCAGCGACGACGTTAACGACACAGCTCTGC
TAACGGCGTTTAAGCAAACCTCTATCAAGTCGGATCCTACCAACTTTTTAGGTAACTGGAGATACGGGTC
GGGTCGTGACCCATGTACTTGGCGAGGCGTCTCTTGTTCTAGCGATGGTAGAGTCATTGGACTTGATCTA
CGAAACGGTGGTCTTACCGGAACCCTAAATCTCAATAATCTCACGGCGTTGTCTAATCTCCGGAGTCTTT
ATTTGCAAGGAAACAACTTCTCCTCCGGAGATTCTTCTTCTTCTTCAGGATGTTCTCTCGAGGTTCTGGA
TTTATCTTCAAACTCGCTTACGGACTCTTCAATAGTGGATTACGTTTTCTCCACCTGTTTAAATCTGGTT
TCTGTCAATTTCTCGCACAACAAGCTCGCCGGGAAATTGAAGTCTTCTCCTTCGGCGAGTAACAAGAGAA
TCACAACCGTTGATCTCTCGAACAATCGCTTCTCCGATGAGATTCCGGAGACTTTCATCGCCGATTTTCC
GAATTCTCTGAAACACCTCGACTTATCCGGCAACAATGTCACCGGCGACTTCTCTCGTCTCAGCTTTGGT
CTCTGTGAGAACCTCACCGTATTCAGCTTATCACAGAACAGCATCTCCGGCGACAGATTTCCGGTTAGTC
TCTCAAATTGTAAGCTCCTCGAAACGTTAAACCTCTCTCGGAACAGTCTCATCGGAAAAATCCCCGGAGA
TGACTATTGGGGAAATTTTCAGAACCTGAGGCAGCTCTCTCTTGCACACAACCTTTACTCCGGTGAGATT
CCACCGGAGCTTTCTCTGCTCTGTCGAACTCTAGAGGTTCTCGATCTCTCCGGCAACAGTCTCACCGGTC
AGCTTCCGCAATCATTCACCTCTTGTGGCTCATTACAAAGCCTAAATCTTGGAAACAACAAGCTCTCCGG
TGATTTCTTAAGCACCGTCGTGAGTAAACTCTCTAGAATCACTAATCTTTACTTACCATTCAACAACATC
TCAGGCTCTGTTCCGATTTCGCTCACCAACTGTAGTAATCTGCGAGTTCTTGATCTGAGCTCAAACGAGT
TCACTGGAGAAGTACCATCTGGTTTCTGCTCTCTTCAAAGCTCTTCGGTTTTGGAAAAGTTGCTTATTGC
CAACAATTACCTCTCAGGAACTGTCCCTGTAGAGCTTGGTAAATGTAAGAGCTTGAAGACTATAGATCTT
AGCTTCAATGCTCTCACTGGTCTGATTCCTAAGGAGATATGGACATTGCCTAAGCTCTCCGACTTAGTTA
TGTGGGCGAACAATCTCACTGGTGGAATCCCGGAGAGCATTTGTGTTGATGGAGGAAACTTGGAAACGTT
AATCTTAAACAACAATCTCTTAACCGGTTCTCTTCCAGAATCAATCTCCAAATGCACCAACATGCTTTGG
ATCTCCCTTTCTAGTAACCTGCTTACCGGTGAAATCCCTGTAGGAATCGGAAAGCTTGAGAAGTTAGCGA
TTCTGCAACTCGGGAACAATTCTTTAACTGGGAACATTCCAAGTGAGCTTGGAAACTGCAAGAACCTTAT
CTGGCTTGATCTTAACAGCAATAATCTAACTGGGAATCTCCCAGGTGAACTTGCAAGTCAGGCCGGACTG
GTAATGCCCGGAAGCGTCTCTGGTAAACAGTTTGCGTTTGTGAGGAATGAAGGTGGGACGGATTGCAGAG
GTGCAGGGGGTTTGGTTGAGTTTGAAGGAATTCGTGCTGAGCGGTTAGAGCATTTTCCAATGGTTCATTC
ATGTCCCAAGACTCGGATATACTCAGGCATGACCATGTACATGTTCTCCAGTAACGGGAGCATGATCTAC
TTGGACCTTTCCTACAATGCGGTTTCAGGTTCTATTCCTTTGGGTTATGGTGCAATGGGATATCTTCAGG
TCTTGAATTTGGGACATAACTTGTTAACTGGAACCATACCGGATAGCTTCGGAGGATTGAAAGCAATTGG
AGTTCTTGATCTATCTCACAATGATCTCCAAGGATTCTTACCTGGATCACTAGGAGGACTCTCTTTTCTA
AGCGACTTAGACGTCTCTAACAACAATCTAACCGGACCAATCCCATTCGGAGGCCAACTTACGACGTTCC
CACTCACAAGATACGCCAACAACTCTGGCCTCTGCGGGGTTCCTCTACCACCTTGTAGCTCTGGTTCCCG
GCCCACGAGATCTCATGCTCACCCTAAACTGGAGGTGCTGTTCCAGGGACCAGGGAGCGACAAAACTCAC
ACATGCCCACCGTGCCCAGCACCTGAACTCCTGGGGGGACCGTCAGTCTTCCTCTTCCCCCCAAAACCCA
AGGACACCCTCATGATCTCCCGGACCCCTGAGGTCACATGCGTGGTGGTGGACGTGAGCCACGAAGACCC
TGAGGTCAAGTTCAACTGGTACGTGGACGGCGTGGAGGTGCATAATGCCAAGACAAAGCCGCGGGAGGAG
CAGTACAACAGCACGTACCGTGTGGTCAGCGTCCTCACCGTCCTGCACCAGGACTGGCTGAATGGCAAGG
AGTACAAGTGCAAGGTCTCCAACAAAGCCCTCCCAGCCCCCATCGAGAAAACCATCTCCAAAGCCAAAGG
GCAGCCCCGAGAACCACAGGTGTACACCCTGCCCCCATCCCGGGAGGAGATGACCAAGAACCAGGTCAGC
CTGACCTGCCTGGTCAAAGGCTTCTATCCCAGCGACATCGCCGTGGAGTGGGAGAGCAATGGGCAGCCGG
AGAACAACTACAAGACCACGCCTCCCGTGCTGGACTCCGACGGCTCCTTCTTCCTCTACAGCAAGCTCAC
CGTGGACAAGAGCAGGTGGCAGCAGGGGAACGTCTTCTCATGCTCCGTGATGCATGAGGGTCTGCACAAC
CACTACACGCAGAAGAGCCTCTCCCTGTCTCCGGGTAAATCTAGAGGGCCCTTCGAAGGTAAGCCTATCC
CTAACCCTCTCCTCGGTCTCGATTCTACGCGTACCGGTCATCATCACCATCACCATTGAGTTTAAACCCG
CTGATCAGCCTCGACTGTGCCTTCTAAGGCCTGAGCTCGCTGATCAGCCTCGATCGAGGATCCAGACATG
ATAAGATACATTGATGAGTTTGGACAAACCACAACTAGAATGCAGTGAAAAAAATGCTTTATTTGTGAAA
TTTGTGATGCTATTGCTTTATTTGTAACCATTATAAGCTGCAATAAACAAGTTAACAACAACAATTGCAT
TCATTTTATGTTTCAGGTTCAGGGGGAGGTGTGGGAGGTTTTTTAAAGCAAGTAAAACCTCTACAAATGT
GGTATGGCTGATTATGATCAGTCGACCTGCAGGCATGCAAGCTTGGCGTAATCATGGTCATAGCTGTTTC
CTGTGTGAAATTGTTATCCGCTCACAATTCCACACAACATACGAGCCGGAAGCATAAAGTGTAAAGCCTG
GGGTGCCTAATGAGTGAGCTAACTCACATTAATTGCGTTGCGCTCACTGCCCGCTTTCCAGTCGGGAAAC
CTGTCGTGCCAGCTGCATTAATGAATCGGCCAACGCGCGGGGAGAGGCGGTTTGCGTATTGGGCGCTCTT
CCGCTTCCTCGCTCACTGACTCGCTGCGCTCGGTCGTTCGGCTGCGGCGAGCGGTATCAGCTCACTCAAA
GGCGGTAATACGGTTATCCACAGAATCAGGGGATAACGCAGGAAAGAACATGTGAGCAAAAGGCCAGCAA
AAGGCCAGGAACCGTAAAAAGGCCGCGTTGCTGGCGTTTTTCCATAGGCTCCGCCCCCCTGACGAGCATC
ACAAAAATCGACGCTCAAGTCAGAGGTGGCGAAACCCGACAGGACTATAAAGATACCAGGCGTTTCCCCC
TGGAAGCTCCCTCGTGCGCTCTCCTGTTCCGACCCTGCCGCTTACCGGATACCTGTCCGCCTTTCTCCCT
TCGGGAAGCGTGGCGCTTTCTCATAGCTCACGCTGTAGGTATCTCAGTTCGGTGTAGGTCGTTCGCTCCA
AGCTGGGCTGTGTGCACGAACCCCCCGTTCAGCCCGACCGCTGCGCCTTATCCGGTAACTATCGTCTTGA
GTCCAACCCGGTAAGACACGACTTATCGCCACTGGCAGCAGCCACTGGTAACAGGATTAGCAGAGCGAGG
TATGTAGGCGGTGCTACAGAGTTCTTGAAGTGGTGGCCTAACTACGGCTACACTAGAAGAACAGTATTTG
GTATCTGCGCTCTGCTGAAGCCAGTTACCTTCGGAAAAAGAGTTGGTAGCTCTTGATCCGGCAAACAAAC
CACCGCTGGTAGCGGTGGTTTTTTTGTTTGCAAGCAGCAGATTACGCGCAGAAAAAAAGGATCTCAAGAA
GATCCTTTGATCTTTTCTACGGGGTCTGACGCTCAGTGGAACGAAAACTCACGTTAAGGGATTTTGGTCA
TGAGATTATCAAAAAGGATCTTCACCTAGATCCTTTTAAATTAAAAATGAAGTTTTAAATCAATCTAAAG
TATATATGAGTAAACTTGGTCTGACAGTTACCAATGCTTAATCAGTGAGGCACCTATCTCAGCGATCTGT
CTATTTCGTTCATCCATAGTTGCCTGACTCCCCGTCGTGTAGATAACTACGATACGGGAGGGCTTACCAT
CTGGCCCCAGTGCTGCAATGATACCGCGAGACCCACGCTCACCGGCTCCAGATTTATCAGCAATAAACCA
GCCAGCCGGAAGGGCCGAGCGCAGAAGTGGTCCTGCAACTTTATCCGCCTCCATCCAGTCTATTAATTGT
TGCCGGGAAGCTAGAGTAAGTAGTTCGCCAGTTAATAGTTTGCGCAACGTTGTTGCCATTGCTACAGGCA
TCGTGGTGTCACGCTCGTCGTTTGGTATGGCTTCATTCAGCTCCGGTTCCCAACGATCAAGGCGAGTTAC
ATGATCCCCCATGTTGTGCAAAAAAGCGGTTAGCTCCTTCGGTCCTCCGATCGTTGTCAGAAGTAAGTTG
GCCGCAGTGTTATCACTCATGGTTATGGCAGCACTGCATAATTCTCTTACTGTCATGCCATCCGTAAGAT
GCTTTTCTGTGACTGGTGAGTACTCAACCAAGTCATTCTGAGAATAGTGTATGCGGCGACCGAGTTGCTC
TTGCCCGGCGTCAATACGGGATAATACCGCGCCACATAGCAGAACTTTAAAAGTGCTCATCATTGGAAAA
CGTTCTTCGGGGCGAAAACTCTCAAGGATCTTACCGCTGTTGAGATCCAGTTCGATGTAACCCACTCGTG
CACCCAACTGATCTTCAGCATCTTTTACTTTCACCAGCGTTTCTGGGTGAGCAAAAACAGGAAGGCAAAA
TGCCGCAAAAAAGGGAATAAGGGCGACACGGAAATGTTGAATACTCATACTCTTCCTTTTTCAATATTAT
TGAAGCATTTATCAGGGTTATTGTCTCATGAGCGGATACATATTTGAATGTATTTAGAAAAATAAACAAA
TAGGGGTTCCGCGCACATTTCCCCGAAAAGTGCCACCTGACGTCTAAGAAACCATTATTATCATGACATT
AACCTATAAAAATAGGCGTATCACGAGGCCCTTTCGTCTCGCGCGTTTCGGTGATGACGGTGAAAACCTC
TGACACATGCAGCTCCCGGAGACGGTCACAGCTTGTCTGTAAGCGGATGCCGGGAGCAGACAAGCCCGTC
AGGGCGCGTCAGCGGGTGTTGGCGGGTGTCGGGGCTGGCTTAACTATGCGGCATCAGAGCAGATTGTACT
GAGAGTGCACCATATGCGGTGTGAAATACCGCACAGATGCGTAAGGAGAAAATACCGCATCAGGCGCCAT
TCGCCATTCAGGCTGCGCAACTGTTGGGAAGGGCGATCGGTGCGGGCCTCTTCGCTATTACGCCAGCTGG
CGAAAGGGGGATGTGCTGCAAGGCGATTAAGTTGGGTAACGCCAGGGTTTTCCCAGTCACGACGTT
Features (pLannotate 1.2.2; 17 found; start..end, strand, type, name):
     23..449     +  promoter       MT promoter: Drosophila metallothionein promoter
    473..2758    +  CDS            BRL3 (fragment): BRL3_ARATH - Experimental evidence at protein level: Swiss-Prot protein existence level 1. Receptor with a dual specificity kinase activity acting on both serine/threonine- and tyrosine-containing substrates. Binds brassinolide. Regulates, in response to brassinosteroid binding, a signaling cascade involved in plant development. May be involved in cell growth and vascular differentiation. From Arabidopsis thaliana (Mouse-ear cress).
   2714..3469    +  CDS            IGHG1 (fragment): IGHG1_HUMAN - Experimental evidence at protein level: Swiss-Prot protein existence level 1. Constant region of immunoglobulin heavy chains. Immunoglobulins, also known as antibodies, are membrane-bound or secreted glycoproteins produced by B lymphocytes. In the recognition phase of humoral immunity, the membrane-bound immunoglobulins serve as receptors which, upon binding of a specific antigen, trigger the clonal expansion and differentiation of B lymphocytes into immunoglobulins- secreting plasma cells. Secreted immunoglobulins mediate the effector phase of humoral immunity, which results in
   3488..3529    +  CDS            V5 tag: epitope tag from simian virus 5
   3629..3763    -  polyA_signal   SV40 poly(A) signal: SV40 polyadenylation signal
   3786..3870    -  CDS            large T antigen (fragment): large T antigen from SV40 (simian virus 40)
   3870..3894    +  misc_feature   MCS (fragment): pUC18/19 multiple cloning site
   3931..3947    -  protein_bind   lac operator: The lac repressor binds to the lac operator to inhibit transcription in E. coli. This inhibition can be relieved by adding lactose or isopropyl-β-D-thiogalactopyranoside (IPTG). lac repressor encoded by lacI
   3955..3985    -  promoter       lac promoter: promoter for the E. coli lac operon
   4000..4021    -  protein_bind   CAP binding site: CAP binding activates transcription in the presence of cAMP. E. coli catabolite activator protein
   4034..4126    -  CDS            lacI (fragment): lac repressor; lacI; The lac repressor binds to the lac operator to inhibit transcription in E. coli. This inhibition can be relieved by adding lactose or isopropyl-β-D-thiogalactopyranoside (IPTG).
   4309..4897    -  rep_origin     ori: high-copy-number ColE1/pMB1/pBR322/pUC origin of replication
   5068..5928    -  CDS            AmpR: β-lactamase; bla; confers resistance to ampicillin, carbenicillin, and related antibiotics
   5929..6033    -  promoter       AmpR promoter: bla
   6128..6163    +  CDS            rop (fragment): Rop protein, which maintains plasmids at low copy number; rop
   6265..6364    +  misc_feature   bom (fragment): basis of mobility region from pBR322
   6370..21      -  CDS            lacZα (fragment) (across the origin): LacZα fragment of β-galactosidase; lacZ fragment
