[The description below was written by a language model from this plasmid's Addgene catalogue record and pLannotate feature annotations shown in this document.]
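Description:
BRL3 C7_pECIA2 is an insect-cell expression plasmid built on the pECIA2 backbone for secreted production of a plant receptor ectodomain in Drosophila cell culture. It is propagated in E. coli as a high-copy plasmid through a ColE1/pUC-type origin and selected with ampicillin via the β-lactamase gene. The remaining bacterial elements in the annotation (lac promoter/operator, and fragments of lacZα, lacI, rop and bom) are remnants of the cloning-vector scaffold and play no part in the insect expression cassette.

The payload is the extracellular domain of the Arabidopsis thaliana leucine-rich repeat receptor kinase BRL3 (AT3G13380), a brassinosteroid-binding receptor, inserted by ligation-independent cloning. Expression is driven by the Drosophila metallothionein promoter, which is induced by adding copper sulfate to the culture. The ectodomain is fused at its C terminus to a human IgG1 Fc region, followed by a V5 epitope tag and a hexahistidine tag. The His tag is stated in the catalogue record but was not picked up as a separate feature in the annotation. An SV40 polyadenylation signal lies downstream of the coding region, although the table lists it on the opposite strand. The record describes the product as secreted, but no signal peptide is annotated.

This plasmid is the "bait" member of a matched pair and is meant to be used with the corresponding prey vector, BRL3 C7_pECIA14. The pair belongs to a collection used to map an extracellular interaction network among Arabidopsis LRR receptor kinases. In such assays the Fc portion typically allows the secreted bait to be captured, while V5 and His permit detection or purification.
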