Addgene plasmid #115084: BRL3 C7_pECIA2
Purpose: Bait vector BRL3 C7_pECIA2 should be used with prey vector BRL3 C7_pECIA14.
Depositing lab: Youssef Belkhadir. Depositing organization: Gregor Mendel Institute of Molecular Plant Biology. Publication: An extracellular network of Arabidopsis leucine-rich repeat receptor kinases. Smakowska-Luzan E, Mott GA, Parys K, Stegmann M, Howton TC, Layeghifard M, Neuhold J, Lehner A, Kong J, Grunwald K, Weinberger N, Satbhai SB, Mayer D, Busch W, Madalinski M, Stolt-Bergner P, Provart NJ, Mukhtar MS, Zipfel C, Desveaux D, Guttman DS, Belkhadir Y. Nature. 2018 Jan 18;553(7688):342-346. doi: 10.1038/nature25184. Epub 2018 Jan 10. PubMed 29320478.
Backbone
  Vector backbone: pECIA2
  Backbone manufacturer: Chris Garcia (Addgene plasmid # 47032)
  Vector type: Insect Expression
Growth in bacteria
  Bacterial resistance: Ampicillin, 100 μg/mL
  Growth temperature: 37°C
  Growth strain: DH5alpha
  Copy number: High Copy
Gene/Insert
  Gene/Insert name: AT3G13380
  Species: A. thaliana (mustard weed)
  Promoter: Metallothionein (Copper-Inducible)
  Tag / fusion protein: Fc, V5 and hexahistidine tags (C terminal on backbone)
  Cloning method: Ligation Independent Cloning
Terms and licenses: Academic/Nonprofit Terms; Industry Terms: Not Available to Industry
Depositor comments: Plasmid for secreted expression in Drosophila cell culture by induction via CuSO4. Insert is an extracellular domain of indicated LRR-RK, C-terminally tagged with Fc, V5 and hexahistidine tags. Insert Protein Sequence: RRLLSDDVNDTALLTAFKQTSIKSDPTNFLGNWRYGSGRDPCTWRGVSCSSDGRVIGLDLRNGGLTGTLNLNNLTALSNLRSLYLQGNNFSSGDSSSSSGCSLEVLDLSSNSLTDSSIVDYVFSTCLNLVSVNFSHNKLAGKLKSSPSASNKRITTVDLSNNRFSDEIPETFIADFPNSLKHLDLSGNNVTGDFSRLSFGLCENLTVFSLSQNSISGDRFPVSLSNCKLLETLNLSRNSLIGKIPGDDYWGNFQNLRQLSLAHNLYSGEIPPELSLLCRTLEVLDLSGNSLTGQLPQSFTSCGSLQSLNLGNNKLSGDFLSTVVSKLSRITNLYLPFNNISGSVPISLTNCSNLRVLDLSSNEFTGEVPSGFCSLQSSSVLEKLLIANNYLSGTVPVELGKCKSLKTIDLSFNALTGLIPKEIWTLPKLSDLVMWANNLTGGIPESICVDGGNLETLILNNNLLTGSLPESISKCTNMLWISLSSNLLTGEIPVGIGKLEKLAILQLGNNSLTGNIPSELGNCKNLIWLDLNSNNLTGNLPGELASQAGLVMPGSVSGKQFAFVRNEGGTDCRGAGGLVEFEGIRAERLEHFPMVHSCPKTRIYSGMTMYMFSSNGSMIYLDLSYNAVSGSIPLGYGAMGYLQVLNLGHNLLTGTIPDSFGGLKAIGVLDLSHNDLQGFLPGSLGGLSFLSDLDVSNNNLTGPIPFGGQLTTFPLTRYANNSGLCGVPLPPCSSGSRPTRSHAHPK
How to cite: BRL3 C7_pECIA2 was a gift from Youssef Belkhadir (Addgene plasmid # 115084 ; http://n2t.net/addgene:115084 ; RRID:Addgene_115084)
